Addgene plasmid #144989: TFORF3513
Purpose: Lentiviral vector for overexpressing transcription factor ORFs with unique 24-bp barcodes. Barcodes facilitate identification of transcription factors in pooled screens.
Depositing lab: Feng Zhang. Depositing organization: Broad Institute. Publication: A transcription factor atlas of directed differentiation. Joung J, Ma S, Tay T, Geiger-Schuller KR, Kirchgatterer PC, Verdine VK, Guo B, Arias-Garcia MA, Allen WE, Singh A, Kuksenko O, Abudayyeh OO, Gootenberg JS, Fu Z, Macrae RK, Buenrostro JD, Regev A, Zhang F. Cell. 2023 Jan 5;186(1):209-229.e26. doi: 10.1016/j.cell.2022.11.026. PubMed 36608654.
Backbone
  Vector backbone: pLX_TRC317
  Backbone manufacturer: Broad Institute Genetic Perturbation Platform
  Backbone size w/o insert (bp): 8264
  Vector type: Mammalian Expression, Lentiviral
  Selectable markers: Puromycin
Growth in bacteria
  Bacterial resistance: Ampicillin, 100 μg/mL
  Growth temperature: 37°C
  Growth strain: NEB Stable
  Copy number: High Copy
Gene/Insert
  Gene/Insert name: GLMP
  Species: H. sapiens (human)
  Insert size (bp): 1424
  Entrez Gene: GLMP (a.k.a. C1orf85, NCU-G1, lnc-UCID)
  Promoter: EF1a
  Tag / fusion protein: V5 (C terminal on insert)
  Cloning method: Gateway Cloning
  Sequencing primers: 5′ GGGTGGAGACTGAAGTTAGGCCAG; 3′ CACATAGCGTAAAAGGAGCAACATAG
Resource information
  A portion of this plasmid was derived from a plasmid made by: Broad Institute Genetic Perturbation Platform
Terms and licenses: Academic/Nonprofit Terms; Industry Terms: Not Available to Industry
Depositor comments: NM_144580.2 Please test multiple small colonies in case of plasmid recombination. To make this collection available in a timely manner, a portion of this collection was not fully sequenced by Addgene. If an Addgene verified full plasmid sequence is not available, please contact us prior to placing an order to request the full sequence.
How to cite: TFORF3513 was a gift from Feng Zhang (Addgene plasmid # 144989 ; http://n2t.net/addgene:144989 ; RRID:Addgene_144989)
