[The description below was written by a language model from this plasmid's Addgene catalogue record and pLannotate feature annotations shown in this document.]
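Description:
TFORF3513 is a third-generation-style, self-inactivating lentiviral expression plasmid built on the pLX_TRC317 backbone and belongs to a barcoded library of transcription factor ORF constructs. It is propagated in E. coli through a high-copy ColE1/pUC-type origin with ampicillin resistance (AmpR); an f1 origin and remnants of a lac/lacZα cloning region flanked by T3 and T7 promoters are also present in the bacterial backbone. The depositor notes that the plasmid can recombine, a common concern with LTR-containing vectors.

The viral portion begins with an RSV promoter driving a truncated HIV-1 5' LTR, followed by the Ψ packaging signal, a gag fragment and the RRE, which together allow the genomic RNA to be transcribed, exported in a Rev-dependent manner and packaged when helper functions are supplied in trans. Inside the provirus, an SV40 early promoter drives a puromycin N-acetyltransferase gene for selecting transduced mammalian cells, and a cPPT/CTS element aids nuclear import. The main cassette uses the EF-1α promoter to express the human GLMP ORF (also known as C1orf85 or NCU-G1), inserted by Gateway recombination between attB1 and attB2 sites and followed by a C-terminal V5 epitope tag for detection. A WPRE downstream enhances transcript expression, and the ΔU3 3' LTR renders the integrated provirus self-inactivating; an SV40 poly(A) signal lies beyond it. The record states that each construct carries a unique 24-bp barcode, though this is not annotated as a distinct feature in the table. The vector is intended for stable ORF overexpression, with the barcode allowing identification of the ORF in pooled screens such as directed differentiation studies.
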