Features (pLannotate 1.2.2; 34 found; start..end, strand, type, name):
      5..231     +  promoter       RSV promoter: Rous sarcoma virus enhancer/promoter
    232..412     +  LTR            5' LTR (truncated): truncated 5' long terminal repeat (LTR) from HIV-1
    459..584     +  misc_feature   HIV-1 Ψ: packaging signal of human immunodeficiency virus type 1
    568..931     +  CDS            HIV-1 gag (fragment): gag protein from human immunodeficiency virus 1; gag
   1077..1310    +  misc_feature   RRE: The Rev response element (RRE) of HIV-1 allows for Rev-dependent mRNA export from the nucleus to the cytoplasm.
   1687..1713    +  CDS            Rev (fragment): human immunodeficiency virus 1 (HIV-1) Rev protein; rev; enhances nuclear export of unspliced and incompletely spliced viral mRNAs
   1720..1743    +  promoter       SV40 promoter (fragment): SV40 early promoter
   1744..1815    +  promoter       SV40 promoter (fragment): SV40 enhancer and early promoter
   1839..1974    +  rep_origin     SV40 ori: SV40 origin of replication
   2020..2616    +  CDS            PuroR (fragment): puromycin N-acetyltransferase; pac from Streptomyces; confers resistance to puromycin
   2665..2782    +  misc_feature   cPPT/CTS: central polypurine tract and central termination sequence of HIV-1
   2847..2913    +  CDS            small t antigen (fragment): SV40 (simian virus 40) small t antigen
   2920..4098    +  promoter       EF-1α promoter: strong constitutive promoter for human elongation factor EF-1α
   4119..4136    +  protein_bind   attB1 (fragment): mutant version of attB; core recombination site for the Gateway® BP reaction BP Clonase™
   4142..5359    +  CDS            GLMP: GLMP_HUMAN - Also known as C1orf85 From Homo sapiens (Human).
   5361..5385    -  protein_bind   attB2: mutant version of attB; recombination site for the Gateway® BP reaction BP Clonase™
   5393..5434    +  CDS            V5 tag: epitope tag from simian virus 5
   5450..5503    +  promoter       U6 promoter (fragment): RNA polymerase III promoter for human U6 snRNA
   5545..6133    +  misc_feature   WPRE: woodchuck hepatitis virus posttranscriptional regulatory element
   6184..6203    +  misc_feature   cPPT/CTS (fragment): central polypurine tract and central termination sequence of HIV-1
   6205..6438    +  LTR            3' LTR (ΔU3): self-inactivating 3' long terminal repeat (LTR) from HIV-1
   6516..6637    +  polyA_signal   SV40 poly(A) signal: SV40 polyadenylation signal
   6677..6812    +  rep_origin     SV40 ori: SV40 origin of replication
   6833..6851    -  promoter       T7 promoter: promoter for bacteriophage T7 RNA polymerase
   6859..7014    +  CDS            lacZα (fragment): LacZα fragment of β-galactosidase; lacZ fragment
   7019..7447    +  rep_origin     f1 ori (sequence partly withheld): f1 bacteriophage origin of replication; arrow indicates direction of (+) strand synthesis
   7500..7604    +  promoter       AmpR promoter: bla
   7605..8465    +  CDS            AmpR: β-lactamase; bla; confers resistance to ampicillin, carbenicillin, and related antibiotics
   8636..9224    +  rep_origin     ori: high-copy-number ColE1/pMB1/pBR322/pUC origin of replication
   9407..9499    +  CDS            lacI (fragment): lac repressor; lacI; The lac repressor binds to the lac operator to inhibit transcription in E. coli. This inhibition can be relieved by adding lactose or isopropyl-β-D-thiogalactopyranoside (IPTG).
   9512..9533    +  protein_bind   CAP binding site: CAP binding activates transcription in the presence of cAMP. E. coli catabolite activator protein
   9548..9578    +  promoter       lac promoter: promoter for the E. coli lac operon
   9586..9602    +  protein_bind   lac operator: The lac repressor binds to the lac operator to inhibit transcription in E. coli. This inhibition can be relieved by adding lactose or isopropyl-β-D-thiogalactopyranoside (IPTG). lac repressor encoded by lacI
   9647..9665    +  promoter       T3 promoter: promoter for bacteriophage T3 RNA polymerase
>Addgene plasmid #144989 | TFORF3513 | depositor full sequence | sequence record 287081 | Full Sequence
TTAATGTAGTCTTATGCAATACTCTTGTAGTCTTGCAACATGGTAACGATGAGTTAGCAACATGCCTTAC
AAGGAGAGAAAAAGCACCGTGCATGCCGATTGGTGGAAGTAAGGTGGTACGATCGTGCCTTATTAGGAAG
GCAACAGACGGGTCTGACATGGATTGGACGAACCACTGAATTGCCGCATTGCAGAGATATTGTATTTAAG
TGCCTAGCTCGATACATAAACGGGTCTCTCTGGTTAGACCAGATCTGAGCCTGGGAGCTCTCTGGCTAAC
TAGGGAACCCACTGCTTAAGCCTCAATAAAGCTTGCCTTGAGTGCTTCAAGTAGTGTGTGCCCGTCTGTT
GTGTGACTCTGGTAACTAGAGATCCCTCAGACCCTTTTAGTCAGTGTGGAAAATCTCTAGCAGTGGCGCC
CGAACAGGGACTTGAAAGCGAAAGGGAAACCAGAGGAGCTCTCTCGACGCAGGACTCGGCTTGCTGAAGC
GCGCACGGCAAGAGGCGAGGGGCGGCGACTGGTGAGTACGCCAAAAATTTTGACTAGCGGAGGCTAGAAG
GAGAGAGATGGGTGCGAGAGCGTCAGTATTAAGCGGGGGAGAATTAGATCGCGATGGGAAAAAATTCGGT
TAAGGCCAGGGGGAAAGAAAAAATATAAATTAAAACATATAGTATGGGCAAGCAGGGAGCTAGAACGATT
CGCAGTTAATCCTGGCCTGTTAGAAACATCAGAAGGCTGTAGACAAATACTGGGACAGCTACAACCATCC
CTTCAGACAGGATCAGAAGAACTTAGATCATTATATAATACAGTAGCAACCCTCTATTGTGTGCATCAAA
GGATAGAGATAAAAGACACCAAGGAAGCTTTAGACAAGATAGAGGAAGAGCAAAACAAAAGTAAGACCAC
CGCACAGCAAGCGGCCGCTGATCTTCAGACCTGGAGGAGGAGATATGAGGGACAATTGGAGAAGTGAATT
ATATAAATATAAAGTAGTAAAAATTGAACCATTAGGAGTAGCACCCACCAAGGCAAAGAGAAGAGTGGTG
CAGAGAGAAAAAAGAGCAGTGGGAATAGGAGCTTTGTTCCTTGGGTTCTTGGGAGCAGCAGGAAGCACTA
TGGGCGCAGCGTCAATGACGCTGACGGTACAGGCCAGACAATTATTGTCTGGTATAGTGCAGCAGCAGAA
CAATTTGCTGAGGGCTATTGAGGCGCAACAGCATCTGTTGCAACTCACAGTCTGGGGCATCAAGCAGCTC
CAGGCAAGAATCCTGGCTGTGGAAAGATACCTAAAGGATCAACAGCTCCTGGGGATTTGGGGTTGCTCTG
GAAAACTCATTTGCACCACTGCTGTGCCTTGGAATGCTAGTTGGAGTAATAAATCTCTGGAACAGATTTG
GAATCACACGACCTGGATGGAGTGGGACAGAGAAATTAACAATTACACAAGCTTAATACACTCCTTAATT
GAAGAATCGCAAAACCAGCAAGAAAAGAATGAACAAGAATTATTGGAATTAGATAAATGGGCAAGTTTGT
GGAATTGGTTTAACATAACAAATTGGCTGTGGTATATAAAATTATTCATAATGATAGTAGGAGGCTTGGT
AGGTTTAAGAATAGTTTTTGCTGTACTTTCTATAGTGAATAGAGTTAGGCAGGGATATTCACCATTATCG
TTTCAGACCCACCTCCCAACCCCGAGGGGACCCATGCATTGCATCTCAATTAGTCAGCAACCAGGTGTGG
AAAGTCCCCAGGCTCCCCAGCAGGCAGAAGTATGCAAAGCATGCGTCTCAATTAGTCAGCAACCATAGTC
CCGCCCCTAACTCCGCCCATCCCGCCCCTAACTCCGCCCAGTTCCGCCCATTCTCCGCCCCATGGCTGAC
TAATTTTTTTTATTTATGCAGAGGCCGAGGCCGCCTCGGCCTCTGAGCTATTCCAGAAGTAGTGAGGAGG
CTTTTTTGGAGGCCTAGGCTTTTGCAAAAAGCTTTCTAGAGGTACCACCGGAGCTTACCATGACCGAGTA
CAAGCCCACGGTGCGCCTCGCCACCCGCGACGACGTCCCCAGGGCCGTACGCACCCTCGCCGCCGCGTTC
GCCGACTACCCCGCCACGCGCCACACCGTCGATCCGGACCGCCACATCGAGCGGGTCACCGAGCTGCAAG
AACTCTTCCTCACGCGCGTCGGGCTCGACATCGGCAAGGTGTGGGTCGCGGACGACGGCGCCGCCGTGGC
GGTCTGGACCACGCCGGAGAGCGTCGAAGCGGGGGCGGTGTTCGCCGAGATCGGCCCGCGCATGGCCGAG
TTGAGCGGTTCCCGGCTGGCCGCGCAGCAACAGATGGAAGGCCTCCTGGCGCCGCACCGGCCCAAGGAGC
CCGCGTGGTTCCTGGCCACCGTCGGCGTCTCGCCCGACCACCAGGGCAAGGGTCTGGGCAGCGCCGTCGT
GCTCCCCGGAGTGGAGGCGGCCGAGCGCGCCGGGGTGCCCGCCTTCCTGGAGACCTCCGCGCCCCGCAAC
CTCCCCTTCTACGAGCGGCTCGGCTTCACCGTCACCGCCGACGTCGAGGTGCCCGAAGGACCGCGCACCT
GGTGCATGACCCGCAAGCCCGGTGCCAGTTAACGAATTCTAGATCTTGAGACAAATGGCAGTATTCATCC
ACAATTTTAAAAGAAAAGGGGGGATTGGGGGGTACAGTGCAGGGGAAAGAATAGTAGACATAATAGCAAC
AGACATACAAACTAAAGAATTACAAAAACAAATTACAAAAATTCAAAATTTTCGGGTTTATTACAGGGAC
AGCAGAGATCCACTTTGGCGCCGGCTCGAGGCCTGCAGGTGCAAAGATGGATAAAGTTTTAAACAGAGAG
GAATCTTTGCAGCTAATGGACCTTCTAGGTCTTGAAAGGAGTGGGAATTGGCTCCGGTGCCCGTCAGTGG
GCAGAGCGCACATCGCCCACAGTCCCCGAGAAGTTGGGGGGAGGGGTCGGCAATTGAACCGGTGCCTAGA
GAAGGTGGCGCGGGGTAAACTGGGAAAGTGATGTCGTGTACTGGCTCCGCCTTTTTCCCGAGGGTGGGGG
AGAACCGTATATAAGTGCAGTAGTCGCCGTGAACGTTCTTTTTCGCAACGGGTTTGCCGCCAGAACACAG
GTAAGTGCCGTGTGTGGTTCCCGCGGGCCTGGCCTCTTTACGGGTTATGGCCCTTGCGTGCCTTGAATTA
CTTCCACCTGGCTGCAGTACGTGATTCTTGATCCCGAGCTTCGGGTTGGAAGTGGGTGGGAGAGTTCGAG
GCCTTGCGCTTAAGGAGCCCCTTCGCCTCGTGCTTGAGTTGAGGCCTGGCCTGGGCGCTGGGGCCGCCGC
GTGCGAATCTGGTGGCACCTTCGCGCCTGTCTCGCTGCTTTCGATAAGTCTCTAGCCATTTAAAATTTTT
GATGACCTGCTGCGACGCTTTTTTTCTGGCAAGATAGTCTTGTAAATGCGGGCCAAGATCTGCACACTGG
TATTTCGGTTTTTGGGGCCGCGGGCGGCGACGGGGCCCGTGCGTCCCAGCGCACATGTTCGGCGAGGCGG
GGCCTGCGAGCGCGGCCACCGAGAATCGGACGGGGGTAGTCTCAAGCTGGCCGGCCTGCTCTGGTGCCTG
GCCTCGCGCCGCCGTGTATCGCCCCGCCCTGGGCGGCAAGGCTGGCCCGGTCGGCACCAGTTGCGTGAGC
GGAAAGATGGCCGCTTCCCGGCCCTGCTGCAGGGAGCTCAAAATGGAGGACGCGGCGCTCGGGAGAGCGG
GCGGGTGAGTCACCCACACAAAGGAAAAGGGCCTTTCCGTCCTCAGCCGTCGCTTCATGTGACTCCACGG
AGTACCGGGCGCCGTCCAGGCACCTCGATTAGTTCTCGAGCTTTTGGAGTACGTCGTCTTTAGGTTGGGG
GGAGGGGTTTTATGCGATGGAGTTTCCCCACACTGAGTGGGTGGAGACTGAAGTTAGGCCAGCTTGGCAC
TTGATGTAATTCTCCTTGGAATTTGCCCTTTTTGAGTTTGGATCTTGGTTCATTCTCAAGCCTCAGACAG
TGGTTCAAAGTTTTTTTCTTCCATTTCAGGTGTCGTGAGGCTAGCATCGATTGATCAACAAGTTTGTACA
AAAAAGTTGGCATGCGCGGCTCTGTGGAGTGCACCTGGGGTTGGGGGCACTGTGCCCCCAGCCCCCTGCT
CCTTTGGACTCTACTTCTGTTTGCAGCCCCATTTGGCCTGCTGGGGGAGAAGACCCGCCAGGTGTCTCTG
GAGGTCATCCCTAACTGGCTGGGCCCCCTGCAGAACCTGCTTCATATACGGGCAGTGGGCACCAATTCCA
CACTGCACTATGTGTGGAGCAGCCTGGGGCCTCTGGCAGTGGTAATGGTGGCCACCAACACCCCCCACAG
CACCCTGAGCGTCAACTGGAGCCTCCTGCTATCCCCTGAGCCCGATGGGGGCCTGATGGTGCTCCCTAAG
GACAGCATTCAGTTTTCTTCTGCCCTTGTTTTTACCAGGCTGCTTGAGTTTGACAGCACCAACGTGTCCG
ATACGGCAGCAAAGCCTTTGGGAAGACCATATCCTCCATACTCCTTGGCCGATTTCTCTTGGAACAACAT
CACTGATTCATTGGATCCTGCCACCCTGAGTGCCACATTTCAAGGCCACCCCATGAACGACCCTACCAGG
ACTTTTGCCAATGGCAGCCTGGCCTTCAGGGTCCAGGCCTTTTCCAGGTCCAGCCGACCAGCCCAACCCC
CTCGCCTCCTGCACACAGCAGACACCTGTCAGCTAGAGGTGGCCCTGATTGGAGCCTCTCCCCGGGGAAA
CCGTTCCCTGTTTGGGCTGGAGGTAGCCACATTGGGCCAGGGCCCTGACTGCCCCTCAATGCAGGAGCAG
CACTCCATCGACGATGAATATGCACCGGCCGTCTTCCAGTTGGACCAGCTACTGTGGGGCTCCCTCCCAT
CAGGCTTTGCACAGTGGCGACCAGTGGCTTACTCCCAGAAGCCGGGGGGCCGAGAATCAGCCCTGCCCTG
CCAAGCTTCCCCTCTTCATCCTGCCTTAGCATACTCTCTTCCCCAGTCACCCATTGTCCGAGCCTTCTTT
GGGTCCCAGAATAACTTCTGTGCCTTCAATCTGACGTTCGGGGCTTCCACAGGCCCTGGCTATTGGGACC
AACACTACCTCAGCTGGTCGATGCTCCTGGGTGTGGGCTTCCCTCCAGTGGACGGCTTGTCCCCACTAGT
CCTGGGCATCATGGCAGTGGCCCTGGGTGCCCCAGGGCTCATGCTGCTAGGGGGCGGCTTGGTTCTGCTG
CTGCACCACAAGAAGTACTCAGAGTACCAGTCCATAAATTACCCAACTTTCTTGTACAAAGTGGTTGATA
TCGGTAAGCCTATCCCTAACCCTCTCCTCGGTCTCGATTCTACGTAGTAATGAACTAGTCCGTAACTTGA
AAGTATTTCGATTTCTTGGCTTTATATATCTTGTGGAAAGGACGAACCCAAGGGTCGGAAGCTCCAACTA
CGCGTTAAGTCGACAATCAACCTCTGGATTACAAAATTTGTGAAAGATTGACTGGTATTCTTAACTATGT
TGCTCCTTTTACGCTATGTGGATACGCTGCTTTAATGCCTTTGTATCATGCTATTGCTTCCCGTATGGCT
TTCATTTTCTCCTCCTTGTATAAATCCTGGTTGCTGTCTCTTTATGAGGAGTTGTGGCCCGTTGTCAGGC
AACGTGGCGTGGTGTGCACTGTGTTTGCTGACGCAACCCCCACTGGTTGGGGCATTGCCACCACCTGTCA
GCTCCTTTCCGGGACTTTCGCTTTCCCCCTCCCTATTGCCACGGCGGAACTCATCGCCGCCTGCCTTGCC
CGCTGCTGGACAGGGGCTCGGCTGTTGGGCACTGACAATTCCGTGGTGTTGTCGGGGAAATCATCGTCCT
TTCCTTGGCTGCTCGCCTGTGTTGCCACCTGGATTCTGCGCGGGACGTCCTTCTGCTACGTCCCTTCGGC
CCTCAATCCAGCGGACCTTCCTTCCCGCGGCCTGCTGCCGGCTCTGCGGCCTCTTCCGCGTCTTCGCCTT
CGCCCTCAGACGAGTCGGATCTCCCTTTGGGCCGCCTCCCCGCGTCGACTTTAAGACCAATGACTTACAA
GGCAGCTGTAGATCTTAGCCACTTTTTAAAAGAAAAGGGGGGACTGGAAGGGCTAATTCACTCCCAACGA
AGACAAGATCTGCTTTTTGCTTGTACTGGGTCTCTCTGGTTAGACCAGATCTGAGCCTGGGAGCTCTCTG
GCTAACTAGGGAACCCACTGCTTAAGCCTCAATAAAGCTTGCCTTGAGTGCTTCAAGTAGTGTGTGCCCG
TCTGTTGTGTGACTCTGGTAACTAGAGATCCCTCAGACCCTTTTAGTCAGTGTGGAAAATCTCTAGCAGT
ACGTATAGTAGTTCATGTCATCTTATTATTCAGTATTTATAACTTGCAAAGAAATGAATATCAGAGAGTG
AGAGGAACTTGTTTATTGCAGCTTATAATGGTTACAAATAAAGCAATAGCATCACAAATTTCACAAATAA
AGCATTTTTTTCACTGCATTCTAGTTGTGGTTTGTCCAAACTCATCAATGTATCTTATCATGTCTGGCTC
TAGCTATCCCGCCCCTAACTCCGCCCATCCCGCCCCTAACTCCGCCCAGTTCCGCCCATTCTCCGCCCCA
TGGCTGACTAATTTTTTTTATTTATGCAGAGGCCGAGGCCGCCTCGGCCTCTGAGCTATTCCAGAAGTAG
TGAGGAGGCTTTTTTGGAGGCCTAGGGACGTACCCAATTCGCCCTATAGTGAGTCGTATTACGCGCGCTC
ACTGGCCGTCGTTTTACAACGTCGTGACTGGGAAAACCCTGGCGTTACCCAACTTAATCGCCTTGCAGCA
CATCCCCCTTTCGCCAGCTGGCGTAATAGCGAAGAGGCCCGCACCGATCGCCCTTCCCAACAGTTGCGCA
GCCTGAATGGCGAATGGG
[124 nt withheld, positions 7019-7142]
C
[91 nt withheld, positions 7144-7234]
A
[49 nt withheld, positions 7236-7284]
CCTTTGACGTTGGAGTCCACGTTCTTT
[37 nt withheld, positions 7312-7348]
ACCCTATCTCGGTCTATTCTTTTGATTTATAAGGGATTTTGCCGATTTCGGCCTATTGGTTAAAAAATGA
GCTGATTTAACAAAAATTTAACGCGAATTTTAACAAAATATTAACGCTTACAATTTAGGTGGCACTTTTC
GGGGAAATGTGCGCGGAACCCCTATTTGTTTATTTTTCTAAATACATTCAAATATGTATCCGCTCATGAG
ACAATAACCCTGATAAATGCTTCAATAATATTGAAAAAGGAAGAGTATGAGTATTCAACATTTCCGTGTC
GCCCTTATTCCCTTTTTTGCGGCATTTTGCCTTCCTGTTTTTGCTCACCCAGAAACGCTGGTGAAAGTAA
AAGATGCTGAAGATCAGTTGGGTGCACGAGTGGGTTACATCGAACTGGATCTCAACAGCGGTAAGATCCT
TGAGAGTTTTCGCCCCGAAGAACGTTTTCCAATGATGAGCACTTTTAAAGTTCTGCTATGTGGCGCGGTA
TTATCCCGTATTGACGCCGGGCAAGAGCAACTCGGTCGCCGCATACACTATTCTCAGAATGACTTGGTTG
AGTACTCACCAGTCACAGAAAAGCATCTTACGGATGGCATGACAGTAAGAGAATTATGCAGTGCTGCCAT
AACCATGAGTGATAACACTGCGGCCAACTTACTTCTGACAACGATCGGAGGACCGAAGGAGCTAACCGCT
TTTTTGCACAACATGGGGGATCATGTAACTCGCCTTGATCGTTGGGAACCGGAGCTGAATGAAGCCATAC
CAAACGACGAGCGTGACACCACGATGCCTGTAGCAATGGCAACAACGTTGCGCAAACTATTAACTGGCGA
ACTACTTACTCTAGCTTCCCGGCAACAATTAATAGACTGGATGGAGGCGGATAAAGTTGCAGGACCACTT
CTGCGCTCGGCCCTTCCGGCTGGCTGGTTTATTGCTGATAAATCTGGAGCCGGTGAGCGTGGGTCTCGCG
GTATCATTGCAGCACTGGGGCCAGATGGTAAGCCCTCCCGTATCGTAGTTATCTACACGACGGGGAGTCA
GGCAACTATGGATGAACGAAATAGACAGATCGCTGAGATAGGTGCCTCACTGATTAAGCATTGGTAACTG
TCAGACCAAGTTTACTCATATATACTTTAGATTGATTTAAAACTTCATTTTTAATTTAAAAGGATCTAGG
TGAAGATCCTTTTTGATAATCTCATGACCAAAATCCCTTAACGTGAGTTTTCGTTCCACTGAGCGTCAGA
CCCCGTAGAAAAGATCAAAGGATCTTCTTGAGATCCTTTTTTTCTGCGCGTAATCTGCTGCTTGCAAACA
AAAAAACCACCGCTACCAGCGGTGGTTTGTTTGCCGGATCAAGAGCTACCAACTCTTTTTCCGAAGGTAA
CTGGCTTCAGCAGAGCGCAGATACCAAATACTGTTCTTCTAGTGTAGCCGTAGTTAGGCCACCACTTCAA
GAACTCTGTAGCACCGCCTACATACCTCGCTCTGCTAATCCTGTTACCAGTGGCTGCTGCCAGTGGCGAT
AAGTCGTGTCTTACCGGGTTGGACTCAAGACGATAGTTACCGGATAAGGCGCAGCGGTCGGGCTGAACGG
GGGGTTCGTGCACACAGCCCAGCTTGGAGCGAACGACCTACACCGAACTGAGATACCTACAGCGTGAGCT
ATGAGAAAGCGCCACGCTTCCCGAAGGGAGAAAGGCGGACAGGTATCCGGTAAGCGGCAGGGTCGGAACA
GGAGAGCGCACGAGGGAGCTTCCAGGGGGAAACGCCTGGTATCTTTATAGTCCTGTCGGGTTTCGCCACC
TCTGACTTGAGCGTCGATTTTTGTGATGCTCGTCAGGGGGGCGGAGCCTATGGAAAAACGCCAGCAACGC
GGCCTTTTTACGGTTCCTGGCCTTTTGCTGGCCTTTTGCTCACATGTTCTTTCCTGCGTTATCCCCTGAT
TCTGTGGATAACCGTATTACCGCCTTTGAGTGAGCTGATACCGCTCGCCGCAGCCGAACGACCGAGCGCA
GCGAGTCAGTGAGCGAGGAAGCGGAAGAGCGCCCAATACGCAAACCGCCTCTCCCCGCGCGTTGGCCGAT
TCATTAATGCAGCTGGCACGACAGGTTTCCCGACTGGAAAGCGGGCAGTGAGCGCAACGCAATTAATGTG
AGTTAGCTCACTCATTAGGCACCCCAGGCTTTACACTTTATGCTTCCGGCTCGTATGTTGTGTGGAATTG
TGAGCGGATAACAATTTCACACAGGAAACAGCTATGACCATGATTACGCCAAGCGCGCAATTAACCCTCA
CTAAAGGGAACAAAAGCTGGAGCTGCAAGC
