>Addgene plasmid #144989 | TFORF3513 | depositor partial sequence | sequence record 287082 | Insert
ATCGATTGATCAACAAGTTTGTACAAAAAAGTTGGCATGCGCGGCTCTGTGGAGTGCACCTGGGGTTGGG
GGCACTGTGCCCCCAGCCCCCTGCTCCTTTGGACTCTACTTCTGTTTGCAGCCCCATTTGGCCTGCTGGG
GGAGAAGACCCGCCAGGTGTCTCTGGAGGTCATCCCTAACTGGCTGGGCCCCCTGCAGAACCTGCTTCAT
ATACGGGCAGTGGGCACCAATTCCACACTGCACTATGTGTGGAGCAGCCTGGGGCCTCTGGCAGTGGTAA
TGGTGGCCACCAACACCCCCCACAGCACCCTGAGCGTCAACTGGAGCCTCCTGCTATCCCCTGAGCCCGA
TGGGGGCCTGATGGTGCTCCCTAAGGACAGCATTCAGTTTTCTTCTGCCCTTGTTTTTACCAGGCTGCTT
GAGTTTGACAGCACCAACGTGTCCGATACGGCAGCAAAGCCTTTGGGAAGACCATATCCTCCATACTCCT
TGGCCGATTTCTCTTGGAACAACATCACTGATTCATTGGATCCTGCCACCCTGAGTGCCACATTTCAAGG
CCACCCCATGAACGACCCTACCAGGACTTTTGCCAATGGCAGCCTGGCCTTCAGGGTCCAGGCCTTTTCC
AGGTCCAGCCGACCAGCCCAACCCCCTCGCCTCCTGCACACAGCAGACACCTGTCAGCTAGAGGTGGCCC
TGATTGGAGCCTCTCCCCGGGGAAACCGTTCCCTGTTTGGGCTGGAGGTAGCCACATTGGGCCAGGGCCC
TGACTGCCCCTCAATGCAGGAGCAGCACTCCATCGACGATGAATATGCACCGGCCGTCTTCCAGTTGGAC
CAGCTACTGTGGGGCTCCCTCCCATCAGGCTTTGCACAGTGGCGACCAGTGGCTTACTCCCAGAAGCCGG
GGGGCCGAGAATCAGCCCTGCCCTGCCAAGCTTCCCCTCTTCATCCTGCCTTAGCATACTCTCTTCCCCA
GTCACCCATTGTCCGAGCCTTCTTTGGGTCCCAGAATAACTTCTGTGCCTTCAATCTGACGTTCGGGGCT
TCCACAGGCCCTGGCTATTGGGACCAACACTACCTCAGCTGGTCGATGCTCCTGGGTGTGGGCTTCCCTC
CAGTGGACGGCTTGTCCCCACTAGTCCTGGGCATCATGGCAGTGGCCCTGGGTGCCCCAGGGCTCATGCT
GCTAGGGGGCGGCTTGGTTCTGCTGCTGCACCACAAGAAGTACTCAGAGTACCAGTCCATAAATTACCCA
ACTTTCTTGTACAAAGTGGTTGATATCGGTAAGCCTATCCCTAACCCTCTCCTCGGTCTCGATTCTACGT
AGTAATGAACTAGTCCGTAACTTGAAAGTATTTCGATTTCTTGGCTTTATATATCTTGTGGAAAGGACGA
ACCCAAGGGTCGGAAGCTCCAACT
