>Addgene plasmid #144989 | TFORF3513 | depositor partial sequence | sequence record 287083 | Barcode
ACCCAAGGGTCGGAAGCTCCAACT
