>Addgene plasmid #144989 | TFORF3513 | addgene partial sequence | sequence record 319882 | WPRE-R 5'-CATAGCGTAAAAGGAGCAACA-3'
ATTTTGTAATCCAGAGGTTGATTGTCGACTTAACGCGTAGTTGGAGCTTCCGACCCTTGGGTTCGTCCTT
TCCACAAGATATATAAAGCCAAGAAATCGAAATACTTTCAAGTTACGGACTAGTTCATTACTACGTAGAA
TCGAGACCGAGGAGAGGGTTAGGGATAGGCTTACCGATATCAACCACTTTGTACAAGAAAGTTGGGTAAT
TTATGGACTGGTACTCTGAGTACTTCTTGTGGTGCAGCAGCAGAACCAAGCCGCCCCCTAGCAGCATGAG
CCCTGGGGCACCCAGGGCCACTGCCATGATGCCCAGGACTAGTGGGGACAAGCCGTCCACTGGAGGGAAG
CCCACACCCAGGAGCATCGACCAGCTGAGGTAGTGTTGGTCCCAATAGCCAGGGCCTGTGGAAGCCCCGA
ACGTCAGATTGAAGGCACAGAAGTTATTCTGGGACCCAAAGAAGGCTCGGACAATGGGTGACTGGGGAAG
AGAGTATGCTAAGGCAGGATGAAGAGGGGAAGCTTGGCAGGGCAGGGCTGATTCTCGGCCCCCCGGCTTC
TGGGAGTAAGCCACTGGTCGCCACTGTGCAAAGCCTGATGGGAGGGAGCCCCACAGTAGCTGGTCCAACT
GGAAGACGGCCGGTGCATATTCATCGTCGATGGAGTGCTGCTCCTGCATTGAGGGGCAGTCAGGGCCCTG
GCCCAATGTGGCTACCTCCAGCCCAAACAGGGAACGGTTTCCCCGGGG
